Addgene plasmid #23076: pWZ414-F52
Depositing lab: Sharon Dent. Depositing organization: University of Texas MD Anderson Cancer Center. Publication: Essential and redundant functions of histone acetylation revealed by mutation of target lysines and loss of the Gcn5p acetyltransferase. Zhang W, Bone JR, Edmondson DG, Turner BM, Roth SY. EMBO J. 1998 Jun 1. 17(11):3155-67. 10.1093/emboj/17.11.3155 PubMed 9606197.
Backbone
  Vector backbone: pRS414 delta Afl III- Sma I
  Backbone manufacturer: Stratagene
  Backbone size w/o insert (bp): 4348
  Vector type: Yeast Expression
  Selectable markers: TRP1
Growth in bacteria
  Bacterial resistance: Ampicillin, 100 μg/mL
  Growth temperature: 37°C
  Growth strain: DH5alpha
  Copy number: Unknown
Gene/Insert
  Gene/Insert name: yeast Histone H3-2 and Histone H4-2 (alt name: HHT2-HHF2)
  Species: S. cerevisiae (budding yeast)
  Insert size (bp): 1900
  Mutation: Histone H4 changed Lysines 5 and 12 to Arginines, H4 K5,12R
  GenBank ID: S000004976 S000004975
  Cloning method: Restriction Enzyme; 5′ cloning site Afl III (not destroyed); 3′ cloning site Spe I (unknown if destroyed)
  Sequencing primers: 5′ T7; 3′ CACCTCTGACTTGAGCGTCG
Resource information
  A portion of this plasmid was derived from a plasmid made by: from Dr. Mary Ann Osley, currently at the Univ. of New Mexico, Albuquerque, NM
Terms and licenses: Academic/Nonprofit Terms; Industry Terms: Not Available to Industry
Depositor comments: HHT2 is Yeast ID YNL031C HHF2 is Yeast ID YNL030W HHT2 is gene ID 855700 HHF2 is gene ID 855701
How to cite: pWZ414-F52 was a gift from Sharon Dent (Addgene plasmid # 23076 ; http://n2t.net/addgene:23076 ; RRID:Addgene_23076)
