[The description below was written by a language model from this plasmid's Addgene catalogue record.]
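Description:
pWZ414-F52 is a yeast expression plasmid built on a modified pRS414 backbone from which the Afl III–Sma I region has been deleted, leaving about 4.3 kb of vector sequence. pRS414 belongs to the pRS series of yeast–E. coli shuttle vectors and is generally known as a centromeric (CEN/ARS), low-copy plasmid, although the record itself lists copy number as unknown. Selection in yeast relies on the TRP1 auxotrophic marker, which complements tryptophan auxotrophy in trp1 strains, and the plasmid is propagated in E. coli under ampicillin selection.

The insert is a roughly 1.9 kb fragment from Saccharomyces cerevisiae carrying the HHT2-HHF2 locus, which encodes histone H3 (HHT2, YNL031C) and histone H4 (HHF2, YNL030W). It was cloned between Afl III and Spe I sites. In the yeast genome these two genes are divergently transcribed from a shared intergenic region, so expression here is most likely driven by the native regulatory sequences, but the record does not explicitly state a promoter. The H3 copy is not recorded as altered, whereas H4 carries lysine-to-arginine substitutions at positions 5 and 12 (H4 K5,12R). Arginine retains the positive charge of lysine but cannot be acetylated, so these changes block acetylation at two N-terminal tail sites.

The associated publication examined essential and redundant roles of histone acetylation by mutating target lysines in combination with loss of the Gcn5p acetyltransferase. This plasmid fits that use, supplying a mutant H3–H4 gene pair to yeast strains for such analyses. No feature table was provided, so element positions cannot be confirmed.
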