>Addgene plasmid #23076 | pWZ414-F52 | addgene partial sequence | sequence record 29010 | 23076 with pRS414-R 5'-CACCTCTGACTTGAGCGTCG
GGGCGGAGCCTATGGAAAACGCCAGCAACGCGGCCTTTTTACGGTTCCTGGCCTTTTGCTGGCCTTTTGC
TCACATGCCTAGTTTCTTTTATTGAGACTTATTTTTAATATATATAGTACATGAAATAATAAAAAACCGA
AAAATGCATACATAAGGTTCTATTATATTCCCAATAGAATGATCGTTATTTTATTTTTTGAAAGGCATGA
AAATAATTTCAAACACCGATTGTTTAACCACCGATTGTTTAACCACCGAAACCATATAAGGTTCTACCTT
GTCTCTTCAAAGCATAAACAACATCCAAAGAAGTAACAGTCTTTCTCTTGGCGTGTTCAGTGTAAGTAAC
AGAGTCCCTGATGACGGATTCCAAGAAGGACTTAAGGACGGCTCTGACTTCTTCGTAGATCAAACCAGAA
ATACGCTTGACACCACCTCTTCTAGCTAATCTTCTGATAGCTGGCTTAGTGATACCTTGGATGTTATCTC
TTAAGATCTTTCTGTGACGCTTGGCACCACCTCTACCTAGGCCTTTACCACCTCTACCGCGGCCGGACAT
TATTTTATTGTATTGATTGTTGTTTTTGCTACTCTTTTGAACAAGATGTAGGAAAAAAGATAGAGAAAAG
AATAAATTAAGCGAAAAAAAAAATCTCTTCACGCTCATCTATATACTATAT
