>Addgene plasmid #23076 | pWZ414-F52 | addgene partial sequence | sequence record 29011 | 23076 with T7
CGANGGTATCGATAAGCTTGATATCGAATTCCTGCAGCCCCCTAGTCTCTTCGAAAATGATGTTTATTGA
TAATTATTATACATGGTTTCTTGCCGGTTATAAAATTACGTATACTATCTAAGCATCTAAAAATTAGCCC
CGCAATTATGTCTGTAAACGATAAATTACAGCATATATACCCTCCTCATGTCGTTAAAAGCATTGCGAAT
AGATAGATGAATAATGTATTAAAAAAGGAGATGTTTGTATGATGTCCCCCCAGTCTAAATGCATAGAAAA
AAAAAAATTCCCGCTTTATATTCATGATCTTTCACCTCTTAGTCTTCTGGCCAATTTGATATCCTTCTTT
TGGATAGTAACACGCTTAGCGTGAATAGCAGCCAGATTAGTGTCTTCAAACAAAGAGACTAAGTATGCTT
CGACGGATTCTTGCAAAGCACCGATAGCAGAAGATTGAAATCTCAAGTCGGTCTTGAAATCTTGAGCGAT
TTCTCTGACCAATCTTTGGAAAGGTAACTTTCTGATCAACAGTTCAGTAGATTTTTGGAATCTTCTAATT
TCTCTCAAGGCAACAGTACCTGGCTTATATCTGTGAGGCTTCTTAACACCACCGGTAGATGGGGCGGATT
TTCTGGCAGCCTTGGAGGCTAATTGTTTTCTTGGGGCTTTACCACCAGTGGATTTTCTAGCTGTTTGTTT
AGTTCTGGCCATTGTGGAGTGTTTGCTTGGATCCTTTAGTAAAAGGGGAAGAACAGTTGGAAGGGCCAAA
GTGGAAGTCACAAAACAGTGGTCCTATATAAAAGAACAAGAAAAAGATTATTTATATACAACTGCGGTCA
CAAGAAGCAACGCGAGAGAGCACAACACGCTGTTATCACGCAAACTATGTTTTGACNCCGAG
